Addgene plasmid #65959: p(bhsp68-Cas9)
Purpose: Tribolium basal heat shock promoter driving Cas9
Depositing lab: Michalis Averof. Depositing organization: Ecole Normale Superieure de Lyon. Publication: Efficient CRISPR-mediated gene targeting and transgene replacement in the beetle Tribolium castaneum. Gilles AF, Schinko JB, Averof M. Development. 2015 Jul 9. pii: dev.125054. 10.1242/dev.125054 PubMed 26160901.
Backbone
  Vector backbone: pSLfa[Tc-bhsp68::nlsEGFP]fa
  Backbone size w/o insert (bp): 4168
  Total vector size (bp): 8323
  Vector type: Insect Expression, CRISPR
Growth in bacteria
  Bacterial resistance: Ampicillin, 100 μg/mL
  Growth temperature: 37°C
  Growth strain: DH5alpha
  Copy number: High Copy
Gene/Insert
  Gene/Insert name: Cas9
  Species: S. pyogenes
  Insert size (bp): 4155
  Promoter: bhsp
  Tag / fusion protein: nuclear localization sequence (N terminal on backbone)
  Cloning method: Restriction Enzyme; 5′ cloning site AgeI (unknown if destroyed); 3′ cloning site Not1 (unknown if destroyed)
  Sequencing primers: 5′ TAACCGGTCGCCACCATGGATAAGAAATAC; 3′ AAGCGGCCGCTCATCCTGCAGCTCCAC
Resource information
  A portion of this plasmid was derived from a plasmid made by: Cas9 was cloned from Addgene MLM3613
Terms and licenses: Academic/Nonprofit Terms; Industry Terms: Not Available to Industry
Depositor comments: An online tool to help oligo design for gRNAs is at http://www.averof-lab.org/tools/Tribolium_CRISPR.php
How to cite: p(bhsp68-Cas9) was a gift from Michalis Averof (Addgene plasmid # 65959 ; http://n2t.net/addgene:65959 ; RRID:Addgene_65959)
