[The description below was written by a language model from this plasmid's Addgene catalogue record and pLannotate feature annotations shown in this document.]
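Description:
p(bhsp68-Cas9) is an insect expression plasmid for CRISPR work in the red flour beetle Tribolium castaneum. It was built on the pSLfa[Tc-bhsp68::nlsEGFP]fa backbone, a pUC-type shuttle vector, by inserting the Streptococcus pyogenes Cas9 coding sequence (about 4.2 kb, derived from an earlier Cas9 expression plasmid) between AgeI and NotI sites, presumably in place of the EGFP reporter named in the backbone. The total size is 8,323 bp. In E. coli the plasmid is maintained at high copy through a ColE1/pUC origin and selected with ampicillin via the β-lactamase gene. An M13 phage origin is also present, along with remnants of the cloning vector's lac region (lacZα fragments, lac promoter and operator, CAP site) and short bom and rop fragments that have no role in the insect payload.

Cas9 expression is driven by the Tribolium basal hsp68 heat shock promoter (bhsp), a core promoter element. According to the catalogue entry, a nuclear localization sequence carried on the backbone is fused at the N terminus of Cas9, directing the nuclease to the nucleus. The automated feature table annotates the Cas9 open reading frame but not the bhsp promoter, the localization signal or any 3′ UTR or polyadenylation region. About 470 bp downstream of Cas9 is unannotated, and the record does not say what it contains.

The plasmid supplies only the nuclease and carries no guide RNA cassette, so it is meant to be used together with separate guide RNA constructs. The associated work concerns CRISPR-mediated gene targeting and transgene replacement in Tribolium.
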