Features (pLannotate 1.2.2; 15 found; start..end, strand, type, name):
    472..604     +  CDS            lacZα (fragment): LacZα fragment of β-galactosidase; lacZ fragment
    604..627     -  misc_feature   MCS (fragment): pUC18/19 multiple cloning site
    645..4748    +  CDS            cas9: CAS9_STRP1 - Also known as csn1 From Streptococcus pyogenes serotype M1.
   5221..5375    +  CDS            lacZα (fragment): LacZα fragment of β-galactosidase; lacZ fragment
   5381..5432    -  misc_feature   bom (fragment): basis of mobility region from pBR322
   5451..5831    +  rep_origin     M13 ori (sequence partly withheld): M13 bacteriophage origin of replication; arrow indicates direction of (+) strand synthesis
   5907..5956    -  misc_feature   bom (fragment): basis of mobility region from pBR322
   6058..6093    -  CDS            rop (fragment): Rop protein, which maintains plasmids at low copy number; rop
   6188..6292    +  promoter       AmpR promoter: bla
   6293..7153    +  CDS            AmpR: β-lactamase; bla; confers resistance to ampicillin, carbenicillin, and related antibiotics
   7324..7912    +  rep_origin     ori: high-copy-number ColE1/pMB1/pBR322/pUC origin of replication
   8095..8187    +  CDS            lacI (fragment): lac repressor; lacI; The lac repressor binds to the lac operator to inhibit transcription in E. coli. This inhibition can be relieved by adding lactose or isopropyl-β-D-thiogalactopyranoside (IPTG).
   8200..8221    +  protein_bind   CAP binding site: CAP binding activates transcription in the presence of cAMP. E. coli catabolite activator protein
   8236..8266    +  promoter       lac promoter: promoter for the E. coli lac operon
   8274..8290    +  protein_bind   lac operator: The lac repressor binds to the lac operator to inhibit transcription in E. coli. This inhibition can be relieved by adding lactose or isopropyl-β-D-thiogalactopyranoside (IPTG). lac repressor encoded by lacI
>Addgene plasmid #65959 | p(bhsp68-Cas9) | depositor full sequence | sequence record 112127 | p(bhsp68-Cas9) sequence 8323 bps
GAATTGGCGCGCCTAGGCCGGCCGAATTCGAATGGCCATGGGACGTCGACCTGAGGTAATTATAACCCGG
GCCCTATATATGGATCCAATTGCAATGATCATCATGACAGATCTGCGCGCGATCGATATCCGTTTCATAT
ATAAGCGCGGTCTCGCGGCGCGTTGTCAGTGAATTTGAATCAAGCGAAGCGAAAGCAACAAAGCTAAGCA
AGCGACTCAAAGCAAATTTTCAAAGCGACTTTAACAAAGTTGAGTGAATTATTTACTAGTGAATTCAAAG
TCGTCGATAAATAAGTTTCCCATTTTTATTCCCCAGCCAGGAAGTTAGTTTCAATAGTTTTGTAATTTCA
ACGAAACTCATTTGATTTCGTACTAATTTTCCACATCTCTATTTTCTGCCCGCAGAATAATCCAAAATGC
AGATCGGGGATCCCACCCCACCCAAGAAGAAGCGCAAGGTGGAGGACGATCCCGTCGTTTTACAACGTCG
TGACTGGGAAAACCCTGGCGTTACCCAACTTAATCGCCTTGCAGCACATCCCCCTTTCGCCAGCTGGCGT
AATAGCGAAGAGGCCCGCACCGATCGCCCTTCCCAACAGTTGCGGTCGACTCTAGAGGATCCCCGGGATC
CACCGGTCGCCACCATGGATAAGAAATACTCAATAGGCTTAGATATCGGCACAAATAGCGTCGGATGGGC
GGTGATCACTGATGAATATAAGGTTCCGTCTAAAAAGTTCAAGGTTCTGGGAAATACAGACCGCCACAGT
ATCAAAAAAAATCTTATAGGGGCTCTTTTATTTGACAGTGGAGAGACAGCGGAAGCGACTCGTCTCAAAC
GGACAGCTCGTAGAAGGTATACACGTCGGAAGAATCGTATTTGTTATCTACAGGAGATTTTTTCAAATGA
GATGGCGAAAGTAGATGATAGTTTCTTTCATCGACTTGAAGAGTCTTTTTTGGTGGAAGAAGACAAGAAG
CATGAACGTCATCCTATTTTTGGAAATATAGTAGATGAAGTTGCTTATCATGAGAAATATCCAACTATCT
ATCATCTGCGAAAAAAATTGGTAGATTCTACTGATAAAGCGGATTTGCGCTTAATCTATTTGGCCTTAGC
GCATATGATTAAGTTTCGTGGTCATTTTTTGATTGAGGGAGATTTAAATCCTGATAATAGTGATGTGGAC
AAACTATTTATCCAGTTGGTACAAACCTACAATCAATTATTTGAAGAAAACCCTATTAACGCAAGTGGAG
TAGATGCTAAAGCGATTCTTTCTGCACGATTGAGTAAATCAAGACGATTAGAAAATCTCATTGCTCAGCT
CCCCGGTGAGAAGAAAAATGGCTTATTTGGGAATCTCATTGCTTTGTCATTGGGTTTGACCCCTAATTTT
AAATCAAATTTTGATTTGGCAGAAGATGCTAAATTACAGCTTTCAAAAGATACTTACGATGATGATTTAG
ATAATTTATTGGCGCAAATTGGAGATCAATATGCTGATTTGTTTTTGGCAGCTAAGAATTTATCAGATGC
TATTTTACTTTCAGATATCCTAAGAGTAAATACTGAAATAACTAAGGCTCCCCTATCAGCTTCAATGATT
AAACGCTACGATGAACATCATCAAGACTTGACTCTTTTAAAAGCTTTAGTTCGACAACAACTTCCAGAAA
AGTATAAAGAAATCTTTTTTGATCAATCAAAAAACGGATATGCAGGTTATATTGATGGGGGAGCTAGCCA
AGAAGAATTTTATAAATTTATCAAACCAATTTTAGAAAAAATGGATGGTACTGAGGAATTATTGGTGAAA
CTAAATCGTGAAGATTTGCTGCGCAAGCAACGGACCTTTGACAACGGCTCTATTCCCCATCAAATTCACT
TGGGTGAGCTGCATGCTATTTTGAGAAGACAAGAAGACTTTTATCCATTTTTAAAAGACAATCGTGAGAA
GATTGAAAAAATCTTGACTTTTCGAATTCCTTATTATGTTGGTCCATTGGCGCGTGGCAATAGTCGTTTT
GCATGGATGACTCGGAAGTCTGAAGAAACAATTACCCCATGGAATTTTGAAGAAGTTGTCGATAAAGGTG
CTTCAGCTCAATCATTTATTGAACGCATGACAAACTTTGATAAAAATCTTCCAAATGAAAAAGTACTACC
AAAACATAGTTTGCTTTATGAGTATTTTACGGTTTATAACGAATTGACAAAGGTCAAATATGTTACTGAA
GGAATGCGAAAACCAGCATTTCTTTCAGGTGAACAGAAGAAAGCCATTGTTGATTTACTCTTCAAAACAA
ATCGAAAAGTAACCGTTAAGCAATTAAAAGAAGATTATTTCAAAAAAATAGAATGTTTTGATAGTGTTGA
AATTTCAGGAGTTGAAGATAGATTTAATGCTTCATTAGGTACCTACCATGATTTGCTAAAAATTATTAAA
GATAAAGATTTTTTGGATAATGAAGAAAATGAAGATATCTTAGAGGATATTGTTTTAACATTGACCTTAT
TTGAAGATAGGGAGATGATTGAGGAAAGACTTAAAACATATGCTCACCTCTTTGATGATAAGGTGATGAA
ACAGCTTAAACGTCGCCGTTATACTGGTTGGGGACGTTTGTCTCGAAAATTGATTAATGGTATTAGGGAT
AAGCAATCTGGCAAAACAATATTAGATTTTTTGAAATCAGATGGTTTTGCCAATCGCAATTTTATGCAGC
TGATCCATGATGATAGTTTGACATTTAAAGAAGACATTCAAAAAGCACAAGTGTCTGGACAAGGCGATAG
TTTACATGAACATATTGCAAATTTAGCTGGTAGCCCTGCTATTAAAAAAGGTATTTTACAGACTGTAAAA
GTTGTTGATGAATTGGTCAAAGTAATGGGGCGGCATAAGCCAGAAAATATCGTTATTGAAATGGCACGTG
AAAATCAGACAACTCAAAAGGGCCAGAAAAATTCGCGAGAGCGTATGAAACGAATCGAAGAAGGTATCAA
AGAATTAGGAAGTCAGATTCTTAAAGAGCATCCTGTTGAAAATACTCAATTGCAAAATGAAAAGCTCTAT
CTCTATTATCTCCAAAATGGAAGAGACATGTATGTGGACCAAGAATTAGATATTAATCGTTTAAGTGATT
ATGATGTCGATCACATTGTTCCACAAAGTTTCCTTAAAGACGATTCAATAGACAATAAGGTCTTAACGCG
TTCTGATAAAAATCGTGGTAAATCGGATAACGTTCCAAGTGAAGAAGTAGTCAAAAAGATGAAAAACTAT
TGGAGACAACTTCTAAACGCCAAGTTAATCACTCAACGTAAGTTTGATAATTTAACGAAAGCTGAACGTG
GAGGTTTGAGTGAACTTGATAAAGCTGGTTTTATCAAACGCCAATTGGTTGAAACTCGCCAAATCACTAA
GCATGTGGCACAAATTTTGGATAGTCGCATGAATACTAAATACGATGAAAATGATAAACTTATTCGAGAG
GTTAAAGTGATTACCTTAAAATCTAAATTAGTTTCTGACTTCCGAAAAGATTTCCAATTCTATAAAGTAC
GTGAGATTAACAATTACCATCATGCCCATGATGCGTATCTAAATGCCGTCGTTGGAACTGCTTTGATTAA
GAAATATCCAAAACTTGAATCGGAGTTTGTCTATGGTGATTATAAAGTTTATGATGTTCGTAAAATGATT
GCTAAGTCTGAGCAAGAAATAGGCAAAGCAACCGCAAAATATTTCTTTTACTCTAATATCATGAACTTCT
TCAAAACAGAAATTACACTTGCAAATGGAGAGATTCGCAAACGCCCTCTAATCGAAACTAATGGGGAAAC
TGGAGAAATTGTCTGGGATAAAGGGCGAGATTTTGCCACAGTGCGCAAAGTATTGTCCATGCCCCAAGTC
AATATTGTCAAGAAAACAGAAGTACAGACAGGCGGATTCTCCAAGGAGTCAATTTTACCAAAAAGAAATT
CGGACAAGCTTATTGCTCGTAAAAAAGACTGGGATCCAAAAAAATATGGTGGTTTTGATAGTCCAACGGT
AGCTTATTCAGTCCTAGTGGTTGCTAAGGTGGAAAAAGGGAAATCGAAGAAGTTAAAATCCGTTAAAGAG
TTACTAGGGATCACAATTATGGAAAGAAGTTCCTTTGAAAAAAATCCGATTGACTTTTTAGAAGCTAAAG
GATATAAGGAAGTTAAAAAAGACTTAATCATTAAACTACCTAAATATAGTCTTTTTGAGTTAGAAAACGG
TCGTAAACGGATGCTGGCTAGTGCCGGAGAATTACAAAAAGGAAATGAGCTGGCTCTGCCAAGCAAATAT
GTGAATTTTTTATATTTAGCTAGTCATTATGAAAAGTTGAAGGGTAGTCCAGAAGATAACGAACAAAAAC
AATTGTTTGTGGAGCAGCATAAGCATTATTTAGATGAGATTATTGAGCAAATCAGTGAATTTTCTAAGCG
TGTTATTTTAGCAGATGCCAATTTAGATAAAGTTCTTAGTGCATATAACAAACATAGAGACAAACCAATA
CGTGAACAAGCAGAAAATATTATTCATTTATTTACGTTGACGAATCTTGGAGCTCCCGCTGCTTTTAAAT
ATTTTGATACAACAATTGATCGTAAACGATATACGTCTACAAAAGAAGTTTTAGATGCCACTCTTATCCA
TCAATCCATCACTGGTCTTTATGAAACACGCATTGATTTGAGTCAGCTAGGAGGTGACGGTTCTCCCAAG
AAGAAGAGGAAAGTCTCGAGCGGTGGAGCTGCAGGATGAGCGGCCGCCTGCAGCTGGCGCCATCGATACG
CGTACGTCGCGACCGCGGACATGTACAGAGCTCGAGATGATCGGTTTGTGTTCCTACTTAGTTAATTGTG
ATAGTTTATTTTTGTAAATAATAGTACGTAAAGTTACTTTAGTTATAATAAAGTAGATAGTGACTGCATT
AAGTTTAAAGACTGATTTTTGTAGATTATTTAAAAATTTTTAATAAATTATTTAATTTAAAGATAAAAAG
TTGTTTCATTTTAAAATAATAAAAAACTTACCGCATTAGTCGTGGCCTTGGCAGTATTAAGCGCAAACGG
GCTCTCCTTCGTATGCCCATCAGGAATATAGAAAAAAACAACTGGCTGCTCACTAGTGGCCACGTGGGCC
GTGCACCTTAAGCTTGGCGCGCCTAGGCCGGCCAGCTTGGCACTGGCCGTCGTTTTACAACGTCGTGACT
GGGAAAACCCTGGCGTTACCCAACTTAATCGCCTTGCAGCACATCCCCCTTTCGCCAGCTGGCGTAATAG
CGAAGAGGCCCGCACCGATCGCCCTTCCCAACAGTTGCGCAGCCTGAATGGCGAATGGCGCCTGATGCGG
TATTTTCTCCTTACGCATCTGTGCGGTATTTCACACCGCATA
[142 nt withheld, positions 5433-5574]
C
[141 nt withheld, positions 5576-5716]
CCTTTGACGTTGGAGTCCACGTTCTTT
[37 nt withheld, positions 5744-5780]
ACCCTATCTCGGGCTATTCTTTTGATTTATAAGGGATTTTGCCGATTTCGGCCTATTGGTTAAAAAATGA
GCTGATTTAACAAAAATTTAACGCGAATTTTAACAAAATATTAACGTTTACAATTTTATGGTGCACTCTC
AGTACAATCTGCTCTGATGCCGCATAGTTAAGCCAGCCCCGACACCCGCCAACACCCGCTGACGCGCCCT
GACGGGCTTGTCTGCTCCCGGCATCCGCTTACAGACAAGCTGTGACCGTCTCCGGGAGCTGCATGTGTCA
GAGGTTTTCACCGTCATCACCGAAACGCGCGAGACGAAAGGGCCTCGTGATACGCCTATTTTTATAGGTT
AATGTCATGATAATAATGGTTTCTTAGACGTCAGGTGGCACTTTTCGGGGAAATGTGCGCGGAACCCCTA
TTTGTTTATTTTTCTAAATACATTCAAATATGTATCCGCTCATGAGACAATAACCCTGATAAATGCTTCA
ATAATATTGAAAAAGGAAGAGTATGAGTATTCAACATTTCCGTGTCGCCCTTATTCCCTTTTTTGCGGCA
TTTTGCCTTCCTGTTTTTGCTCACCCAGAAACGCTGGTGAAAGTAAAAGATGCTGAAGATCAGTTGGGTG
CACGAGTGGGTTACATCGAACTGGATCTCAACAGCGGTAAGATCCTTGAGAGTTTTCGCCCCGAAGAACG
TTTTCCAATGATGAGCACTTTTAAAGTTCTGCTATGTGGCGCGGTATTATCCCGTATTGACGCCGGGCAA
GAGCAACTCGGTCGCCGCATACACTATTCTCAGAATGACTTGGTTGAGTACTCACCAGTCACAGAAAAGC
ATCTTACGGATGGCATGACAGTAAGAGAATTATGCAGTGCTGCCATAACCATGAGTGATAACACTGCGGC
CAACTTACTTCTGACAACGATCGGAGGACCGAAGGAGCTAACCGCTTTTTTGCACAACATGGGGGATCAT
GTAACTCGCCTTGATCGTTGGGAACCGGAGCTGAATGAAGCCATACCAAACGACGAGCGTGACACCACGA
TGCCTGTAGCAATGGCAACAACGTTGCGCAAACTATTAACTGGCGAACTACTTACTCTAGCTTCCCGGCA
ACAATTAATAGACTGGATGGAGGCGGATAAAGTTGCAGGACCACTTCTGCGCTCGGCCCTTCCGGCTGGC
TGGTTTATTGCTGATAAATCTGGAGCCGGTGAGCGTGGGTCTCGCGGTATCATTGCAGCACTGGGGCCAG
ATGGTAAGCCCTCCCGTATCGTAGTTATCTACACGACGGGGAGTCAGGCAACTATGGATGAACGAAATAG
ACAGATCGCTGAGATAGGTGCCTCACTGATTAAGCATTGGTAACTGTCAGACCAAGTTTACTCATATATA
CTTTAGATTGATTTAAAACTTCATTTTTAATTTAAAAGGATCTAGGTGAAGATCCTTTTTGATAATCTCA
TGACCAAAATCCCTTAACGTGAGTTTTCGTTCCACTGAGCGTCAGACCCCGTAGAAAAGATCAAAGGATC
TTCTTGAGATCCTTTTTTTCTGCGCGTAATCTGCTGCTTGCAAACAAAAAAACCACCGCTACCAGCGGTG
GTTTGTTTGCCGGATCAAGAGCTACCAACTCTTTTTCCGAAGGTAACTGGCTTCAGCAGAGCGCAGATAC
CAAATACTGTTCTTCTAGTGTAGCCGTAGTTAGGCCACCACTTCAAGAACTCTGTAGCACCGCCTACATA
CCTCGCTCTGCTAATCCTGTTACCAGTGGCTGCTGCCAGTGGCGATAAGTCGTGTCTTACCGGGTTGGAC
TCAAGACGATAGTTACCGGATAAGGCGCAGCGGTCGGGCTGAACGGGGGGTTCGTGCACACAGCCCAGCT
TGGAGCGAACGACCTACACCGAACTGAGATACCTACAGCGTGAGCTATGAGAAAGCGCCACGCTTCCCGA
AGGGAGAAAGGCGGACAGGTATCCGGTAAGCGGCAGGGTCGGAACAGGAGAGCGCACGAGGGAGCTTCCA
GGGGGAAACGCCTGGTATCTTTATAGTCCTGTCGGGTTTCGCCACCTCTGACTTGAGCGTCGATTTTTGT
GATGCTCGTCAGGGGGGCGGAGCCTATGGAAAAACGCCAGCAACGCGGCCTTTTTACGGTTCCTGGCCTT
TTGCTGGCCTTTTGCTCACATGTTCTTTCCTGCGTTATCCCCTGATTCTGTGGATAACCGTATTACCGCC
TTTGAGTGAGCTGATACCGCTCGCCGCAGCCGAACGACCGAGCGCAGCGAGTCAGTGAGCGAGGAAGCGG
AAGAGCGCCCAATACGCAAACCGCCTCTCCCCGCGCGTTGGCCGATTCATTAATGCAGCTGGCACGACAG
GTTTCCCGACTGGAAAGCGGGCAGTGAGCGCAACGCAATTAATGTGAGTTAGCTCACTCATTAGGCACCC
CAGGCTTTACACTTTATGCTTCCGGCTCGTATGTTGTGTGGAATTGTGAGCGGATAACAATTTCACACAG
GAAACAGCTATGACCATGATTAC
