>Addgene plasmid #65959 | p(bhsp68-Cas9) | addgene partial sequence | sequence record 115345 | dCas9-R1 5'-TTTCAACCAATTGGCGTTTG-3'
AGTTCACTCAAACCTCCACGTTCAGCTTTCGTTAAATTATCAAACTTACGTTGAGTGATTAACTTGGCGT
TTAGAAGTTGTCTCCAATAGTTTTTCATCTTTTTGACTACTTCTTCACTTGGAACGTTATCCGATTTACC
ACGATTTTTATCAGAACGCGTTAAGACCTTATTGTCTATTGAATCGTCTTTAAGGAAACTTTGTGGAACA
ATGTGATCGACATCATAATCACTTAAACGATTAATATCTAATTCTTGGTCCACATACATGTCTCTTCCAT
TTTGGAGATAATAGAGATAGAGCTTTTCATTTTGCAATTGAGTATTTTCAACAGGATGCTCTTTAAGAAT
CTGACTTCCTAATTCTTTGATACCTTCTTCGATTCGTTTCATACGCTCTCGCGAATTTTTCTGGCCCTTT
TGAGTTGTCTGATTTTCACGTGCCATTTCAATAACGATATTTTCTGGCTTATGCCGCCCCATTACTTTGA
CCAATTCATCAACAACTTTTACAGTCTGTAAAATACCTTTTTTAATAGCAGGGCTACCAGCTAAATTTGC
AATATGTTCATGTAAACTATCGCCTTGTCCAGACACTTGTGCTTTTTGAATGTCTTCTTTAAATGTCAAA
CTATCATCATGGATCAGCTGCATAAAATTGCGATTGGCAAAACCATCTGATTTCAAAAAATCTAATATTG
TTTTGCCAGATTGCTTATCCCTAATACCATTAATCAATTTTCGAGACAAACGTCCCCAACCAGTATAACG
GCGACGTTTAAGCTGTTTCATCACCTTATCATCAAAGAGGTGAGCATATGTTTTAAGTCTTTCCTCAATC
ATCTCCCTATCTTCAAATAAGGTCAATGTTAAAACAATATCCTCTAAGATATCTTCATTTTCTTCATTAT
CCAAAAAATCTTTATCTTTAATAATTTTTAGCAAATCATGGTAGGTACCTAATGAAGCATTAAATCTATC
TTCAACTCCTGAAATTTCAACACTATCAAAACATTCTATTTTTTTGAAATAATCTTCTTTTAATTGCTTA
ACGGTTACTTTTCGATTTGTTTTGAAGAGTAAATCAAC
