>Addgene plasmid #65959 | p(bhsp68-Cas9) | addgene partial sequence | sequence record 115346 | M13-Rev 5'-CAGGAAACAGCTATGACC-3'
GCGCCTAGGCCGGCCGAATTCGAATGGCCATGGGACGTCGACCTGAGGTAATTATAACCCGGGCCCTATA
TATGGATCCAATTGCAATGATCATCATGACAGATCTGCGCGCGATCGATATCCGTTTCATATATAAGCGC
GGTCTCGCGGCGCGTTGTCAGTGAATTTGAATCAAGCGAAGCGAAAGCAACAAAGCTAAGCAAGCGACTC
AAAGCAAATTTTCAAAGCGACTTTAACAAAGTTGAGTGAATTATTTACTAGTGAATTCAAAGTCGTCGAT
AAATAAGTTTCCCATTTTTATTCCCCAGCCAGGAAGTTAGTTTCAATAGTTTTGTAATTTCAACGAAACT
CATTTGATTTCGTACTAATTTTCCACATCTCTATTTTCTGCCCGCAGAATAATCCAAAATGCAGATCGGG
GATCCCACCCCACCCAAGAAGAAGCGCAAGGTGGAGGACGATCCCGTCGTTTTACAACGTCGTGACTGGG
AAAACCCTGGCGTTACCCAACTTAATCGCCTTGCAGCACATCCCCCTTTCGCCAGCTGGCGTAATAGCGA
AGAGGCCCGCACCGATCGCCCTTCCCAACAGTTGCGGTCGACTCTAGAGGATCCCCGGGATCCACCGGTC
GCCACCATGGATAAGAAATACTCAATAGGCTTAGATATCGGCACAAATAGCGTCGGATGGGCGGTGATCA
CTGATGAATATAAGGTTCCGTCTAAAAAGTTCAAGGTTCTGGGAAATACAGACCGCCACAGTATCAAAAA
AAATCTTATAGGGGCTCTTTTATTTGACAGTGGAGAGACAGCGGAAGCGACTCGTCTCAAACGGACAGCT
CGTAGAAGGTATACACGTCGGAAGAATCGTATTTGTTATCTACAGGAGATTTTTTCAAATGAGATGGCGA
AAGTAGATGATAGTTTCTTTCATCGACTTGAAGAGTCTTTT
