>Addgene plasmid #65959 | p(bhsp68-Cas9) | addgene partial sequence | sequence record 115347 | M13-F20 5'-TGTAAAACGACGGCCAGT-3'
GGCGCGCCAAGCTTAAGGTGCACGGCCCACGTGGCCACTAGTGAGCAGCCAGTTGTTTTTTTCTATATTC
CTGATGGGCATACGAAGGAGAGCCCGTTTGCGCTTAATACTGCCAAGGCCACGACTAATGCGGTAAGTTT
TTTATTATTTTAAAATGAAACAACTTTTTATCTTTAAATTAAATAATTTATTAAAAATTTTTAAATAATC
TACAAAAATCAGTCTTTAAACTTAATGCAGTCACTATCTACTTTATTATAACTAAAGTAACTTTACGTAC
TATTATTTACAAAAATAAACTATCACAATTAACTAAGTAGGAACACAAACCGATCATCTCGAGCTCTGTA
CATGTCCGCGGTCGCGACGTACGCGTATCGATGGCGCCAGCTGCAGGCGGCCGCTCATCCTGCAGCTCCA
CCGCTCGAGACTTTCCTCTTCTTCTTGGGAGAACCGTCACCTCCTAGCTGACTCAAATCAATGCGTGTTT
CATAAAGACCAGTGATGGATTGATGGATAAGAGTGGCATCTAAAACTTCTTTTGTAGACGTATATCGTTT
ACGATCAATTGTTGTATCAAAATATTTAAAAGCAGCGGGAGCTCCAAGATTCGTCAACGTAAATAAATGA
ATAATATTTTCTGCTTGTTCACGTATTGGTTTGTCTCTATGTTTGTTATATGCACTAAGAACTTTATCTA
AATTGGCATCTGCTAAAATAACACGCTTAGAAAATTCACTGATTTGCTCAATAATCTCATCTAAATAATG
CTTATGCTGCTCCACAAACAATTGTTTTTGTTCGTTATCTTCTGGACTACCCTTCAACTTTTCATAATGA
CTAGCTAAATATAAAAAATTCACATATTTGCTTGGCAGAGCCAGCTCATTTCCTTTTTGTAATTCTCCGG
CACTAGCCAGCATCCGTTTACGACCGTTTTCTAACTCAAAAAGACTATATTTAGGTAGTTTAATGATTAA
GTCTTTTTTAACTTCCTTATATCCTTTAGCTTCTAAAAAGTCAATCGGATTTTTTTCAAAGGAACTTCTT
TCCATAATTGTGATCCC
